>Addgene plasmid #99087 | pRRG389-PC2 | addgene full sequence | sequence record 191953 | Addgene NGS Result
GGATCTTCTTGAGATCCTTTTTTTCTGCGCGTAATCTGCTGCTTGCAAACAAAAAAACCACCGCTACCAG
CGGTGGTTTGTTTGCCGGATCAAGAGCTACCAACTCTTTTTCCGAAGGTAACTGGCTTCAGCAGAGCGCA
GATACCAAATACTGTTCTTCTAGTGTAGCCGTAGTTAGGCCACCACTTCAAGAACTCTGTAGCACCGCCT
ACATACCTCGCTCTGCTAATCCTGTTACCAGTGGCTGCTGCCAGTGGCGATAAGTCGTGTCTTACCGGGT
TGGACTCAAGACGATAGTTACCGGATAAGGCGCAGCGGTCGGGCTGAACGGGGGGTTCGTGCACACAGCC
CAGCTTGGAGCGAACGACCTACACCGAACTGAGATACCTACAGCGTGAGCTATGAGAAAGCGCCACGCTT
CCCGAAGGGAGAAAGGCGGACAGGTATCCGGTAAGCGGCAGGGTCGGAACAGGAGAGCGCACGAGGGAGC
TTCCAGGGGGAAACGCCTGGTATCTTTATAGTCCTGTCGGGTTTCGCCACCTCTGACTTGAGCGTCGATT
TTTGTGATGCTCGTCAGGGGGGCGGAGCCTATGGAAAAACGCCAGCAACGCGGCCTTTTTACGGTTCCTG
GCCTTTTGCTGGCCTTTTGCTCACATGTTCTTTCCTGCGTTATCCCCTGATTCTGTGGATAACCGTATTA
CCGCCTTTGAGTGAGCTGATACCGCTCGCCGCAGCCGAACGACCGAGCGCAGCGAGTCAGTGAGCGAGGA
AGCACGCGTCAAAAAACCCCTCAAGACCCGTTTAGAGGCCCCAAGGGGTTATGCTAGGCGCGCCGGATCC
TAATACGACTCACTATAGGGAGATTTAGGTGACACTATAGAAGTGACCTTCACTCCAACACCACAAATGC
CATTATCACGTTCGGCGGAAATCTCACCGGCACATCTTGTTCCGTGACTGTTAAACCAATCGTCAGTATA
TCGAGGGAACGGGTAAGGGTCATTGCTACTGAAATCATAACTGCTTTCTGCGTTATAATTTTTTGATAAA
TCCGGGTGAAGATAGTCTATTCCATCATCCATGATTGCAGTCGTGACCCCTTTGCCGGTTATACCTTGAG
CCCACGCTGATAATACATTAAGATCAAGATCTTTCACTCCATCAGCTTGACCGGTATTTCTGATGTACCA
TTCTTTAGAAAATAGAGGATCAGTAGGTAATTTCAAATCCACTTTAATGTTGTCAGACTCTCCCAGACCG
GGAATTCCTTTTTTATTAATCGTTGGCAGTGGGACACGACCTTGTTTTTTAATTGGCTTATAGCCTCTCT
TTCGTCTCAAAAACCCTTCAACTTGTTTTGCGTTTTTAACAAGATGGTGAGCCAATAGAATTTTGTGTTG
ACTCCAACTTGGAACTGAACTAACGTGAGGAACGGTTTTGTGATGGAAAACAAATTCATTTGGAGAATTC
AGATGGTTTCGTAAGACCGAGAAACCAGTTTCCTGAGCTACTTTATTTGCCGATTCTTGAGTTGCAGGAT
CATGAAGGTGGACATGCCATTGATTGGTGACAATTTTTCCACAAACTACATATTCGCATAGAAACAAAAG
GATCCATGTAATCTTCATAGTAAGCCGTTAGTTTTTTCTGAATCGGACTTTTAGAATGTCCACTAGAAAC
CTTCAGATTTTCTTTATCATTTTTTCTAATGATTGTATCATTATTTTTGGTAATTTCTTTGTAATGAGAT
TTGTAATGAACTTGCAAACTATTTTTAAGTAAAAATGATTTTGCACATATGGTACAGGTGTGCAACGAAA
GGTCTCCCTTTAGTGAGGGTTAATTCTCCCTATAGTGAGTCGTATTAGGATCCGGCGCGCCTAGCATAAC
CCCTTGGGGCCTCTAAACGGGTCTTGAGGGGTTTTTTGACGCGTCGATTTCGGCCTATTGGTTAAAAAAT
GAGCTGATTTAACAAAAATTTAACGCGAATTTTAACAAAATTCAGGGCGCAAGGGCTGCTAAAGGAAGCG
GAACACGTAGAAAGCCAGTCCGCAGAAACGGTGCTGACCCCGGATGAATGTCAGCTACTGGGCTATCTGG
ACAAGGGAAAACGCAAGCGCAAAGAGAAAGCAGGTAGCTTGCAGTGGGCTTACATGGCGATAGCTAGACT
GGGCGGTTTTATGGACAGCAAGCGAACCGGAATTGCCAGCTGGGGCGCCCTCTGGTAAGGTTGGGAAGCC
CTGCAAAGTAAACTGGATGGCTTTCTTGCCGCCAATGATCTGATGGCGCAGGGGATCAAGATCTGATCAA
GAGACAGGATGAGGATCGTTTCGCATGATTGAACAAGATGGATTGCACGCAGGTTCTCCGGCCGCTTGGG
TGGAGAGGCTATTCGGCTATGACTGGGCACAACAGACAATCGGCTGCTCTGATGCCGCCGTGTTCCGGCT
GTCAGCGCAGGGGCGCCCGGTTCTTTTTGTCAAGACCGACCTGTCCGGTGCCCTGAATGAACTGCAGGAC
GAGGCAGCGCGGCTATCGTGGCTGGCCACGACGGGCGTTCCTTGCGCAGCTGTGCTCGACGTTGTCACTG
AAGCGGGAAGGGACTGGCTGCTATTGGGCGAAGTGCCGGGGCAGGATCTCCTGTCATCCCACCTTGCTCC
TGCCGAGAAAGTATCCATCATGGCTGATGCAATGCGGCGGCTGCATACGCTTGATCCGGCTACCTGCCCA
TTCGACCACCAAGCGAAACATCGCATCGAGCGAGCACGTACTCGGATGGAAGCCGGTCTTGTCGATCAGG
ATGATCTGGACGAAGAGCATCAGGGGCTCGCGCCAGCCGAACTGTTCGCCAGGCTCAAGGCGCGCATGCC
CGACGGCGAGGATCTCGTCGTGACCCATGGCGATGCCTGCTTGCCGAATATCATGGTGGAAAATGGCCGC
TTTTCTGGATTCATCGACTGTGGCCGGCTGGGTGTGGCGGACCGCTATCAGGACATAGCGTTGGCTACCC
GTGATATTGCTGAAGAGCTTGGCGGCGAATGGGCTGACCGCTTCCTCGTGCTTTACGGTATCGCCGCTCC
CGATTCGCAGCGCATCGCCTTCTATCGCCTTCTTGACGAGTTCTTCTGAATTGAAAAAGGAAGAGTATGA
GTATTCAACATTTCCGTGTCGCCCTTATTCCCTTTTTTGCGGCATTTTGCCTTCCTGTTTTTGCTCACCC
AGAAACGCTGGTGAAAGTAAAAGATGCTGAAGATCAGTTGGGTGCACGAGTGGGTTACATCGAACTGGAT
CTCAACAGCGGTAAGATCCTTGAGAGTTTTCGCCCCGAAGAACGTTTTCCAATGATGAGCACTTTTAAAG
TTCTGCTATGTGGCGCGGTATTATCCCGTATTGACGCCGGGCAAGAGCAACTCGGTCGCCGCATACACTA
TTCTCAGAATGACTTGGTTGAGTACTCACCAGTCACAGAAAAGCATCTTACGGATGGCATGACAGTAAGA
GAATTATGCAGTGCTGCCATAACCATGAGTGATAACACTGCGGCCAACTTACTTCTGACAACGATCGGAG
GACCGAAGGAGCTAACCGCTTTTTTGCACAACATGGGGGATCATGTAACTCGCCTTGATCGTTGGGAACC
GGAGCTGAATGAAGCCATACCAAACGACGAGCGTGACACCACGATGCCTGTAGCAATGGCAACAACGTTG
CGCAAACTATTAACTGGCGAACTACTTACTCTAGCTTCCCGGCAACAATTAATAGACTGGATGGAGGCGG
ATAAAGTTGCAGGACCACTTCTGCGCTCGGCCCTTCCGGCTGGCTGGTTTATTGCTGATAAATCTGGAGC
CGGTGAGCGTGGGTCTCGCGGTATCATTGCAGCACTGGGGCCAGATGGTAAGCCCTCCCGTATCGTAGTT
ATCTACACGACGGGGAGCCAGGCAACTATGGATGAACGAAATAGACAGATCGCTGAGATAGGTGCCTCAC
TGATTAAGCATTGGTAACTGTCAGACCAAGTTTACTCATATATACTTTAGATTGATTTAAAACTTCATTT
TTAATTTAAAAGGATCTAGGTGAAGATCCTTTTTGATAATCTCATGACCAAAATCCCTTAACGTGAGTTT
TCGTTCCACTGAGCGTCAGACCCCGTAGAAAAGATCAAA
Features (pLannotate 1.2.2; 13 found; start..end, strand, type, name):
      9..597     +  rep_origin     ori: high-copy-number ColE1/pMB1/pBR322/pUC origin of replication
    780..827     -  terminator     T7 terminator: transcription terminator for bacteriophage T7 RNA polymerase
    841..859     +  promoter       T7 promoter: promoter for bacteriophage T7 RNA polymerase
    863..881     +  promoter       SP6 promoter: promoter for bacteriophage SP6 RNA polymerase
    876..1574    -  CDS            PCSK2 (fragment): NEC2_BOVIN - Experimental evidence at transcript level: Swiss-Prot protein existence level 2. Involved in the processing of hormone and other protein precursors at sites comprised of pairs of basic amino acid residues. Responsible for the release of glucagon from proglucagon in pancreatic A cells (By similarity). From Bos taurus (Bovine).
   1827..1845    -  promoter       T3 promoter: promoter for bacteriophage T3 RNA polymerase
   1849..1867    -  promoter       T7 promoter: promoter for bacteriophage T7 RNA polymerase
   1881..1928    +  terminator     T7 terminator: transcription terminator for bacteriophage T7 RNA polymerase
   1935..2001    +  rep_origin     M13 ori (fragment): M13 bacteriophage origin of replication; arrow indicates direction of (+) strand synthesis
   2004..2303    +  CDS            tnpA (fragment): TN5P_ECOLX - Also known as tnp. Experimental evidence at protein level: Swiss-Prot protein existence level 1. Mediates transposition of transposon Tn5 by a 'cut and paste' mechanism. First, the monomeric transposase binds the 19 bp inverted DNA repeats flanking the transposon. Then, dimerization of the DNA- bound transposase creates a synaptic DNA complex. After nicking of the first DNA strand, excision of the transposon proceeds through a series of intermediates. The transposase then mediates the insertion of the transposon at a new site by strand transfer. The activity of the wild- type tran
   2335..3126    +  CDS            neo: KKA2_KLEPN - Also known as kan, nptII. Experimental evidence at protein level: Swiss-Prot protein existence level 1. Resistance to kanamycin, neomycin, paromomycin, ribostamycin, butirosin and gentamicin B. From Klebsiella pneumoniae.
   3130..3146    +  promoter       AmpR promoter (fragment): bla
   3147..4007    +  CDS            AmpR: β-lactamase; bla; confers resistance to ampicillin, carbenicillin, and related antibiotics
