[The description below was written by a language model from this plasmid's Addgene catalogue record and pLannotate feature annotations shown in this document.]
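Description:
pRRG389-PC2 is a bacterial in vitro transcription plasmid built on pJC53.2, a T/A cloning vector designed for making double-stranded RNA and sense or antisense riboprobes. It carries a 928 bp fragment of the Schmidtea mediterranea prohormone convertase 2 (PC2) gene, inserted at Eam1105I-generated sites that were destroyed during cloning. The plasmid replicates in E. coli at high copy from a ColE1/pUC-type origin and is selected with both ampicillin (β-lactamase) and kanamycin (neo/nptII). The annotation also picks up a short M13 origin fragment and a partial Tn5 transposase sequence upstream of the kanamycin gene, which appear to be backbone remnants rather than functional elements.

The insert sits in a symmetrical arrangement of phage promoters. On one side are a T7 promoter followed by an SP6 promoter, and on the other a T7 promoter followed by a T3 promoter, all pointing inward, with T7 terminators placed outside each T7 promoter. Because T7 promoters flank the fragment in opposing orientations, T7 RNA polymerase can transcribe both strands to give complementary RNAs that anneal into dsRNA for RNA interference. SP6 and T3 each read only one strand, allowing strand-specific probes to be made. The automated annotation recognises part of the insert as a PCSK2-like coding fragment by homology to the bovine protein. It lies on the minus strand, so the T3 side would be expected to yield sense transcript and the SP6 side antisense. The stated purpose is dsRNA and riboprobe synthesis for planarian PC2, supporting knockdown and in situ hybridisation experiments.
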