Addgene plasmid #99087: pRRG389-PC2
Purpose: dsRNA and riboprobe synthesis for Schmidtea mediterranea prohormone convertase 2 (PC2)
Depositing lab: Phillip Newmark. Depositing organization: University of Illinois at Urbana-Champaign. Publication: Follistatin antagonizes activin signaling and acts with notum to direct planarian head regeneration. Roberts-Galbraith RH, Newmark PA. Proc Natl Acad Sci U S A. 2013 Jan 22;110(4):1363-8. doi: 10.1073/pnas.1214053110. Epub 2013 Jan 7. PubMed 23297191.
Backbone
  Vector backbone: pJC53.2
  Backbone manufacturer: Phillip Newmark (Addgene plasmid # 26536)
  Backbone size w/o insert (bp): 3240
  Vector type: T/A Cloning Vector for dsRNA generation and the generation of sense and anti-sense probes
Growth in bacteria
  Bacterial resistance: Ampicillin and Kanamycin, 100 & 50 μg/mL
  Growth temperature: 37°C
  Growth strain: DH5alpha
  Copy number: High Copy
Gene/Insert
  Gene/Insert name: prohormone convertase 2 (PC2) (alt names: BK007043.1 (Genbank); dd_Smed_v6_17071_0_1)
  Insert size (bp): 928
  Cloning method: Restriction Enzyme; 5′ cloning site Eam1105I (destroyed during cloning); 3′ cloning site Eam1105I (destroyed during cloning)
  Sequencing primers: 5′ T3; 3′ Sp6
Terms and licenses: Academic/Nonprofit Terms; Industry Terms: Not Available to Industry
Depositor comments: Cloning primers: F-TCGTTGCACACCTGTACCAT, R-CACTCCAACACCACAAATGC
How to cite: pRRG389-PC2 was a gift from Phillip Newmark (Addgene plasmid # 99087 ; http://n2t.net/addgene:99087 ; RRID:Addgene_99087)
